>Addgene plasmid #204241 | pET24a MDH_HALMA | addgene full sequence | sequence record 413344 | Addgene NGS Result
TGGCGAATGGG
[124 nt withheld, positions 12-135]
C
[91 nt withheld, positions 137-227]
A
[49 nt withheld, positions 229-277]
CCTTTGACGTTGGAGTCCACGTTCTTT
[37 nt withheld, positions 305-341]
ACCCTATCTCGGTCTATTCTTTTGATTTATAAGGGATTTTGCCGATTTCGGCCTATTGGTTAAAAAATGA
GCTGATTTAACAAAAATTTAACGCGAATTTTAACAAAATATTAACGCTTACAATTTAGGTGGCACTTTTC
GGGGAAATGTGCGCGGAACCCCTATTTGTTTATTTTTCTAAATACATTCAAATATGTATCCGCTCATGAA
TTAATTCTTAGAAAAACTCATCGAGCATCAAATGAAACTGCAATTTATTCATATCAGGATTATCAATACC
ATATTTTTGAAAAAGCCGTTTCTGTAATGAAGGAGAAAACTCACCGAGGCAGTTCCATAGGATGGCAAGA
TCCTGGTATCGGTCTGCGATTCCGACTCGTCCAACATCAATACAACCTATTAATTTCCCCTCGTCAAAAA
TAAGGTTATCAAGTGAGAAATCACCATGAGTGACGACTGAATCCGGTGAGAATGGCAAAAGTTTATGCAT
TTCTTTCCAGACTTGTTCAACAGGCCAGCCATTACGCTCGTCATCAAAATCACTCGCATCAACCAAACCG
TTATTCATTCGTGATTGCGCCTGAGCGAGACGAAATACGCGATCGCTGTTAAAAGGACAATTACAAACAG
GAATCGAATGCAACCGGCGCAGGAACACTGCCAGCGCATCAACAATATTTTCACCTGAATCAGGATATTC
TTCTAATACCTGGAATGCTGTTTTCCCGGGGATCGCAGTGGTGAGTAACCATGCATCATCAGGAGTACGG
ATAAAATGCTTGATGGTCGGAAGAGGCATAAATTCCGTCAGCCAGTTTAGTCTGACCATCTCATCTGTAA
CATCATTGGCAACGCTACCTTTGCCATGTTTCAGAAACAACTCTGGCGCATCGGGCTTCCCATACAATCG
ATAGATTGTCGCACCTGATTGCCCGACATTATCGCGAGCCCATTTATACCCATATAAATCAGCATCCATG
TTGGAATTTAATCGCGGCCTAGAGCAAGACGTTTCCCGTTGAATATGGCTCATAACACCCCTTGTATTAC
TGTTTATGTAAGCAGACAGTTTTATTGTTCATGACCAAAATCCCTTAACGTGAGTTTTCGTTCCACTGAG
CGTCAGACCCCGTAGAAAAGATCAAAGGATCTTCTTGAGATCCTTTTTTTCTGCGCGTAATCTGCTGCTT
GCAAACAAAAAAACCACCGCTACCAGCGGTGGTTTGTTTGCCGGATCAAGAGCTACCAACTCTTTTTCCG
AAGGTAACTGGCTTCAGCAGAGCGCAGATACCAAATACTGTCCTTCTAGTGTAGCCGTAGTTAGGCCACC
ACTTCAAGAACTCTGTAGCACCGCCTACATACCTCGCTCTGCTAATCCTGTTACCAGTGGCTGCTGCCAG
TGGCGATAAGTCGTGTCTTACCGGGTTGGACTCAAGACGATAGTTACCGGATAAGGCGCAGCGGTCGGGC
TGAACGGGGGGTTCGTGCACACAGCCCAGCTTGGAGCGAACGACCTACACCGAACTGAGATACCTACAGC
GTGAGCTATGAGAAAGCGCCACGCTTCCCGAAGGGAGAAAGGCGGACAGGTATCCGGTAAGCGGCAGGGT
CGGAACAGGAGAGCGCACGAGGGAGCTTCCAGGGGGAAACGCCTGGTATCTTTATAGTCCTGTCGGGTTT
CGCCACCTCTGACTTGAGCGTCGATTTTTGTGATGCTCGTCAGGGGGGCGGAGCCTATGGAAAAACGCCA
GCAACGCGGCCTTTTTACGGTTCCTGGCCTTTTGCTGGCCTTTTGCTCACATGTTCTTTCCTGCGTTATC
CCCTGATTCTGTGGATAACCGTATTACCGCCTTTGAGTGAGCTGATACCGCTCGCCGCAGCCGAACGACC
GAGCGCAGCGAGTCAGTGAGCGAGGAAGCGGAAGAGCGCCTGATGCGGTATTTTCTCCTTACGCATCTGT
GCGGTATTTCACACCGCAATGGTGCACTCTCAGTACAATCTGCTCTGATGCCGCATAGTTAAGCCAGTAT
ACACTCCGCTATCGCTACGTGACTGGGTCATGGCTGCGCCCCGACACCCGCCAACACCCGCTGACGCGCC
CTGACGGGCTTGTCTGCTCCCGGCATCCGCTTACAGACAAGCTGTGACCGTCTCCGGGAGCTGCATGTGT
CAGAGGTTTTCACCGTCATCACCGAAACGCGCGAGGCAGCTGCGGTAAAGCTCATCAGCGTGGTCGTGAA
GCGATTCACAGATGTCTGCCTGTTCATCCGCGTCCAGCTCGTTGAGTTTCTCCAGAAGCGTTAATGTCTG
GCTTCTGATAAAGCGGGCCATGTTAAGGGCGGTTTTTTCCTGTTTGGTCACTGATGCCTCCGTGTAAGGG
GGATTTCTGTTCATGGGGGTAATGATACCGATGAAACGAGAGAGGATGCTCACGATACGGGTTACTGATG
ATGAACATGCCCGGTTACTGGAACGTTGTGAGGGTAAACAACTGGCGGTATGGATGCGGCGGGACCAGAG
AAAAATCACTCAGGGTCAATGCCAGCGCTTCGTTAATACAGATGTAGGTGTTCCACAGGGTAGCCAGCAG
CATCCTGCGATGCAGATCCGGAACATAATGGTGCAGGGCGCTGACTTCCGCGTTTCCAGACTTTACGAAA
CACGGAAACCGAAGACCATTCATGTTGTTGCTCAGGTCGCAGACGTTTTGCAGCAGCAGTCGCTTCACGT
TCGCTCGCGTATCGGTGATTCATTCTGCTAACCAGTAAGGCAACCCCGCCAGCCTAGCCGGGTCCTCAAC
GACAGGAGCACGATCATGCGCACCCGTGGGGCCGCCATGCCGGCGATAATGGCCTGCTTCTCGCCGAAAC
GTTTGGTGGCGGGACCAGTGACGAAGGCTTGAGCGAGGGCGTGCAAGATTCCGAATACCGCAAGCGACAG
GCCGATCATCGTCGCGCTCCAGCGAAAGCGGTCCTCGCCGAAAATGACCCAGAGCGCTGCCGGCACCTGT
CCTACGAGTTGCATGATAAAGAAGACAGTCATAAGTGCGGCGACGATAGTCATGCCCCGCGCCCACCGGA
AGGAGCTGACTGGGTTGAAGGCTCTCAAGGGCATCGGTCGAGATCCCGGTGCCTAATGAGTGAGCTAACT
TACATTAATTGCGTTGCGCTCACTGCCCGCTTTCCAGTCGGGAAACCTGTCGTGCCAGCTGCATTAATGA
ATCGGCCAACGCGCGGGGAGAGGCGGTTTGCGTATTGGGCGCCAGGGTGGTTTTTCTTTTCACCAGTGAG
ACGGGCAACAGCTGATTGCCCTTCACCGCCTGGCCCTGAGAGAGTTGCAGCAAGCGGTCCACGCTGGTTT
GCCCCAGCAGGCGAAAATCCTGTTTGATGGTGGTTAACGGCGGGATATAACATGAGCTGTCTTCGGTATC
GTCGTATCCCACTACCGAGATATCCGCACCAACGCGCAGCCCGGACTCGGTAATGGCGCGCATTGCGCCC
AGCGCCATCTGATCGTTGGCAACCAGCATCGCAGTGGGAACGATGCCCTCATTCAGCATTTGCATGGTTT
GTTGAAAACCGGACATGGCACTCCAGTCGCCTTCCCGTTCCGCTATCGGCTGAATTTGATTGCGAGTGAG
ATATTTATGCCAGCCAGCCAGACGCAGACGCGCCGAGACAGAACTTAATGGGCCCGCTAACAGCGCGATT
TGCTGGTGACCCAATGCGACCAGATGCTCCACGCCCAGTCGCGTACCGTCTTCATGGGAGAAAATAATAC
TGTTGATGGGTGTCTGGTCAGAGACATCAAGAAATAACGCCGGAACATTAGTGCAGGCAGCTTCCACAGC
AATGGCATCCTGGTCATCCAGCGGATAGTTAATGATCAGCCCACTGACGCGTTGCGCGAGAAGATTGTGC
ACCGCCGCTTTACAGGCTTCGACGCCGCTTCGTTCTACCATCGACACCACCACGCTGGCACCCAGTTGAT
CGGCGCGAGATTTAATCGCCGCGACAATTTGCGACGGCGCGTGCAGGGCCAGACTGGAGGTGGCAACGCC
AATCAGCAACGACTGTTTGCCCGCCAGTTGTTGTGCCACGCGGTTGGGAATGTAATTCAGCTCCGCCATC
GCCGCTTCCACTTTTTCCCGCGTTTTCGCAGAAACGTGGCTGGCCTGGTTCACCACGCGGGAAACGGTCT
GATAAGAGACACCGGCATACTCTGCGACATCGTATAACGTTACTGGTTTCACATTCACCACCCTGAATTG
ACTCTCTTCCGGGCGCTATCATGCCATACCGCGAAAGGTTTTGCGCCATTCGATGGTGTCCGGGATCTCG
ACGCTCTCCCTTATGCGACTCCTGCATTAGGAAGCAGCCCAGTAGTAGGTTGAGGCCGTTGAGCACCGCC
GCCGCAAGGAATGGTGCATGCAAGGAGATGGCGCCCAACAGTCCCCCGGCCACGGGGCCTGCCACCATAC
CCACGCCGAAACAAGCGCTCATGAGCCCGAAGTGGCGAGCCCGATCTTCCCCATCGGTGATGTCGGCGAT
ATAGGCGCCAGCAACCGCACCTGTGGCGCCGGTGATGCCGGCCACGATGCGTCCGGCGTAGAGGATCGAG
ATCTCGATCCCGCGAAATTAATACGACTCACTATAGGGGAATTGTGAGCGGATAACAATTCCCCTCTAGA
AATAATTTTGTTTAACTTTAAGAAGGAGATATACATATGACCAAGGTTAGCGTAGTAGGTGCAGCAGGTA
CTGTGGGTGCTGCAGCTGGTTACAACATTGCCCTGCGTGACATTGCGGACGAAGTTGTATTCGTTGACAT
CCCAGACAAAGAAGACGATACCGTGGGTCAGGCTGCAGATACCAACCACGGCATTGCGTATGATAGCAAC
ACCCGTGTTCGCCAGGGTGGCTACGAAGATACCGCAGGTTCTGACGTTGTAGTGATCACTGCTGGCATCC
CACGTCAGCCAGGCCAGACCCGTATCGATCTGGCAGGCGATAACGCACCGATCATGGAAGACATCCAGTC
CTCCCTGGACGAACACAACGATGATTACATCTCCCTGACTACTTCCAATCCGGTTGATCTGCTGAACCGT
CATCTGTACGAGGCAGGTGACCGCTCCCGTGAGCAAGTAATCGGCTTCGGTGGTCGTCTGGACTCTGCTC
GTTTCCGTTATGTTCTGTCCGAAGAGTTCGACGCTCCGGTGCAGAACGTGGAGGGCACCATCCTGGGTGA
ACACGGTGACGCTCAAGTTCCAGTATTCTCCAAAGTTCGCGTGGACGGCACCGATCCGGAGTTCAGCGGT
GACGAGAAAGAACAACTGCTGGGTGACCTGCAAGAATCTGCTATGGATGTAATCGAACGTAAAGGTGCTA
CTGAATGGGGCCCAGCGCGTGGTGTAGCTCACATGGTGGAAGCGATTCTGCACGACACTGGCGAAGTTCT
GCCAGCGTCCGTTAAGCTGGAGGGTGAGTTCGGTCACGAAGACACTGCCTTCGGTGTTCCGGTACGTCTG
GGTAGCAACGGTGTGGAAGAAATCGTTGAATGGGACCTGGATGATTACGAACAGGACCTGATGGCAGATG
CTGCGGAGAAGCTGAGCGACCAGTACGACAAGATCAGCGAGAACCTGTACTTCCAAGGTCATCATCACCA
CCATCACTAACTCGAGCACCACCACCACCACCACTGAGATCCGGCTGCTAACAAAGCCCGAAAGGAAGCT
GAGTTGGCTGCTGCCACCGCTGAGCAATAACTAGCATAACCCCTTGGGGCCTCTAAACGGGTCTTGAGGG
GTTTTTTGCTGAAAGGAGGAACTATATCCGGAT
Features (pLannotate 1.2.2; 19 found; start..end, strand, type, name):
     12..440     +  rep_origin     f1 ori (sequence partly withheld): f1 bacteriophage origin of replication; arrow indicates direction of (+) strand synthesis
    493..550     +  promoter       AmpR promoter (fragment): bla
    559..1374    -  CDS            KanR: aminoglycoside phosphotransferase; aph(3')-Ia; confers resistance to kanamycin in bacteria or G418 (Geneticin®) in eukaryotes
   1496..2084    +  rep_origin     ori: high-copy-number ColE1/pMB1/pBR322/pUC origin of replication
   2270..2409    -  misc_feature   bom: basis of mobility region from pBR322
   2511..2702    -  CDS            rop: Rop protein, which maintains plasmids at low copy number; rop
   2719..3099    +  CDS            YPB1_ECOLX: Protein predicted: Swiss-Prot protein existence level 4. From Escherichia coli.
   3171..3462    -  CDS            TcR (fragment): tetracycline efflux protein; tet; confers resistance to tetracycline
   3477..3498    -  protein_bind   CAP binding site: CAP binding activates transcription in the presence of cAMP. E. coli catabolite activator protein
   3511..4593    -  CDS            lacI: lac repressor; lacI; The lac repressor binds to the lac operator to inhibit transcription in E. coli. This inhibition can be relieved by adding lactose or isopropyl-β-D-thiogalactopyranoside (IPTG).
   4594..4671    -  promoter       lacI promoter: lacI
   4679..4958    -  CDS            TcR (fragment): tetracycline efflux protein; tet; confers resistance to tetracycline
   4980..4998    +  promoter       T7 promoter: promoter for bacteriophage T7 RNA polymerase
   4999..5023    +  protein_bind   lac operator: The lac repressor binds to the lac operator to inhibit transcription in E. coli. This inhibition can be relieved by adding lactose or isopropyl-β-D-thiogalactopyranoside (IPTG). lac repressor encoded by lacI
   5038..5060    +  RBS            RBS: efficient ribosome binding site from bacteriophage T7 gene 10 (Olins and Rangwala, 1989)
   5068..5979    +  CDS            mdh: MDH_HALMA - Experimental evidence at protein level: Swiss-Prot protein existence level 1. Catalyzes the reversible oxidation of malate to oxaloacetate. From Haloarcula marismortui (strain ATCC 43049 / DSM 3752 / JCM 8966 / VKM B-1809) (Halobacterium marismortui).
   6028..6045    +  CDS            9xHis (fragment): 9xHis affinity tag
   6055..6104    +  CDS            SET1 (fragment): solubility-enhancement tag derived from T7 phage gene 10B
   6112..6159    +  terminator     T7 terminator: transcription terminator for bacteriophage T7 RNA polymerase
