[The description below was written by a language model from this plasmid's Addgene catalogue record and pLannotate feature annotations shown in this document.]
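Description:
pET24a MDH_HALMA is a bacterial expression plasmid built on the Novagen pET24a backbone, carrying the malate dehydrogenase gene (mdh) of the halophilic archaeon Haloarcula marismortui. It is selected with kanamycin through the aph(3')-Ia resistance gene and replicates from a pBR322-type ColE1 origin. The bom region and the rop gene are retained, and rop keeps the copy number low, consistent with the catalogue entry. An f1 origin is also present, along with short remnants of the tetracycline resistance gene that are backbone leftovers rather than functional markers.

The catalogue lists the promoter as "Lac", but the feature table shows the standard pET arrangement. A T7 promoter is followed immediately by a lac operator, then the phage T7 gene 10 ribosome binding site, the mdh coding sequence, and a T7 terminator. The plasmid-borne lacI gene supplies the repressor, so transcription depends on T7 RNA polymerase from the host and is relieved by IPTG. The insert was cloned between NcoI and XhoI, which places it in frame with a C-terminal 6xHis tag for affinity purification. The annotation software matches this tag as a fragment of a longer His tag, and a short downstream "SET1" hit just before the terminator is probably an incidental match to T7-derived backbone sequence.

The plasmid was deposited for course-based undergraduate research experiences (CUREs) centred on malate dehydrogenase. According to the depositor, the enzyme resembles lactate dehydrogenases in sequence more than other MDH isoforms. Chloride ions bound between its subunits stabilise the quaternary structure, and the active tetramer forms at roughly 3–4 M NaCl. These properties make it a useful case for studying halophilic protein adaptation.
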