Addgene plasmid #204241: pET24a MDH_HALMA
Purpose: Bacterial expression of H. marismortui (Dead Sea halophilic red archaeon) cytosolic malate dehydrogenase; Use in CURES (integration of research into undergraduate teaching labs).
Depositing lab: Malate dehydrogenase CUREs Community (MCC). Depositing organization: University of San Diego.
Backbone
  Vector backbone: pET24a
  Backbone manufacturer: Novagen
  Backbone size w/o insert (bp): 5238
  Vector type: Bacterial Expression
Growth in bacteria
  Bacterial resistance: Kanamycin, 50 μg/mL
  Growth temperature: 37°C
  Growth strain: DH5alpha
  Copy number: Low Copy
Gene/Insert
  Gene/Insert name: MDH_HALMA
  Species: Haloarcula marismortui
  Insert size (bp): 950
  GenBank ID: NZ_CP039138.1
  Entrez Gene: mdh (a.k.a. E6P14_RS15400, E6P14_15395)
  Promoter: Lac
  Tag / fusion protein: 6X His (C terminal on insert)
  Cloning method: Restriction Enzyme; 5′ cloning site NcoI (not destroyed); 3′ cloning site XhoI (not destroyed)
  Sequencing primers: 5′ T7 Promoter; 3′ T7 Terminal
Terms and licenses: Academic/Nonprofit Terms; Industry Terms: Not Available to Industry
Depositor comments: UniProt ID: https://www.uniprot.org/uniprotkb/Q07841/. Chloride ions bound between subunits stabilize the quaternary structure. This may be an adaptation to the halophilic environment. Sequence is similar to LDH, more than other MDH isoforms. Generates an active tetramer upon ~3-4 M NaCl. For more information, please see the MDH CUREs Community website: https://www.mdhcures.org/.
How to cite: pET24a MDH_HALMA was a gift from Malate dehydrogenase CUREs Community (MCC) (Addgene plasmid # 204241 ; http://n2t.net/addgene:204241 ; RRID:Addgene_204241)
