>Addgene plasmid #204241 | pET24a MDH_HALMA | depositor partial sequence | sequence record 396499 | insert
ATGACCAAGGTTAGCGTAGTAGGTGCAGCAGGTACTGTGGGTGCTGCAGCTGGTTACAACATTGCCCTGC
GTGACATTGCGGACGAAGTTGTATTCGTTGACATCCCAGACAAAGAAGACGATACCGTGGGTCAGGCTGC
AGATACCAACCACGGCATTGCGTATGATAGCAACACCCGTGTTCGCCAGGGTGGCTACGAAGATACCGCA
GGTTCTGACGTTGTAGTGATCACTGCTGGCATCCCACGTCAGCCAGGCCAGACCCGTATCGATCTGGCAG
GCGATAACGCACCGATCATGGAAGACATCCAGTCCTCCCTGGACGAACACAACGATGATTACATCTCCCT
GACTACTTCCAATCCGGTTGATCTGCTGAACCGTCATCTGTACGAGGCAGGTGACCGCTCCCGTGAGCAA
GTAATCGGCTTCGGTGGTCGTCTGGACTCTGCTCGTTTCCGTTATGTTCTGTCCGAAGAGTTCGACGCTC
CGGTGCAGAACGTGGAGGGCACCATCCTGGGTGAACACGGTGACGCTCAAGTTCCAGTATTCTCCAAAGT
TCGCGTGGACGGCACCGATCCGGAGTTCAGCGGTGACGAGAAAGAACAACTGCTGGGTGACCTGCAAGAA
TCTGCTATGGATGTAATCGAACGTAAAGGTGCTACTGAATGGGGCCCAGCGCGTGGTGTAGCTCACATGG
TGGAAGCGATTCTGCACGACACTGGCGAAGTTCTGCCAGCGTCCGTTAAGCTGGAGGGTGAGTTCGGTCA
CGAAGACACTGCCTTCGGTGTTCCGGTACGTCTGGGTAGCAACGGTGTGGAAGAAATCGTTGAATGGGAC
CTGGATGATTACGAACAGGACCTGATGGCAGATGCTGCGGAGAAGCTGAGCGACCAGTACGACAAGATCA
GCGAGAACCTGTACTTCCAAGGTCATCATCACCACCATCA
